Addgene plasmid #244095: pAAV.hSynap.(cyto).iGlucoSnFR2.H348H.HaloTag
Purpose: Cytosolic expression of green glucose sensor (high affinity) with non-responsive HaloTag
Depositing lab: Tim Brown & HHMI-JRC Tool Translation Team. Depositing organization: HHMI, Janelia Research Campus. Publication: iGlucoSnFR2: A genetically encoded fluorescent sensor for measuring intracellular or extracellular glucose in vivo in mouse brain. Marvin JS, Machler P, Meng C, Ates T, Patel RH, Adhikari R, Makurath MA, Ku Z, Feliciano D, Atasoy D, Cui G, Kleinfeld D, Brown TA. Sci Adv. 2025 Nov 14;11(46):eadz3889. doi: 10.1126/sciadv.adz3889. Epub 2025 Nov 12. PubMed 41223288.
Backbone
  Vector backbone: pAAV
  Vector type: AAV
Growth in bacteria
  Bacterial resistance: Ampicillin, 100 μg/mL
  Growth temperature: 37°C
  Growth strain: NEB Stable
  Copy number: High Copy
Gene/Insert
  Gene/Insert name: iGlucoSnFR2.H348H.HaloTag
  Species: M. musculus (mouse), Synthetic
  Tag / fusion protein: HaloTag (C terminal on insert)
  Cloning method: Restriction Enzyme; 5′ cloning site Unknown (unknown if destroyed)
Terms and licenses: Academic/Nonprofit Terms; Industry Terms: Not Available to Industry
How to cite: pAAV.hSynap.(cyto).iGlucoSnFR2.H348H.HaloTag was a gift from Tim Brown & HHMI-JRC Tool Translation Team (Addgene plasmid # 244095 ; http://n2t.net/addgene:244095 ; RRID:Addgene_244095)
