[The description below was written by a language model from this plasmid's Addgene catalogue record and pLannotate feature annotations shown in this document.]
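Description:
pAAV.hSynap.(cyto).iGlucoSnFR2.H348H.HaloTag is a 7.2 kb AAV transfer plasmid built on a pAAV backbone for neuronal expression of a genetically encoded green fluorescent glucose sensor. It is propagated in E. coli as a high-copy plasmid through a ColE1/pUC-type origin and selected with ampicillin via the β-lactamase gene. An f1 phage origin is also present. The short lacZα, lacI and SV40 large T antigen matches in the feature table are backbone remnants rather than functional genes. The recombination-reduced growth strain listed is a common choice for keeping the repeat-rich AAV ITRs intact.

Between the two AAV2 inverted terminal repeats, which direct replication and packaging of the cassette into recombinant AAV particles, the human synapsin I promoter drives neuron-specific transcription of the iGlucoSnFR2.H348H.HaloTag open reading frame. The annotation software recognises only parts of this fusion: a GFP-derived segment, which supplies the sensor's green fluorescence, and a downstream dhaA haloalkane dehalogenase match, which corresponds to the C-terminal HaloTag. The glucose-binding portion of the sensor, presumably in the unannotated sequence flanking the GFP segment, is not identified in the table. A WPRE follows the coding sequence to enhance transcript stability and expression, and an SV40 polyadenylation signal lies before the second ITR, although it is annotated on the opposite strand.

According to the record, this is the high-affinity variant, expressed in the cytosol, and the HaloTag is non-responsive to glucose. Once labelled with a fluorescent HaloTag ligand, it can therefore plausibly serve as a glucose-independent reference signal alongside the sensor's green signal. The associated publication describes the sensor family as a tool for measuring intracellular or extracellular glucose in vivo in mouse brain.
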