Features (pLannotate 1.2.2; 15 found; start..end, strand, type, name):
    237..825     -  rep_origin     ori: high-copy-number ColE1/pMB1/pBR322/pUC origin of replication
    996..1856    -  CDS            AmpR: β-lactamase; bla; confers resistance to ampicillin, carbenicillin, and related antibiotics
   1857..1961    -  promoter       AmpR promoter: bla
   2014..2442    -  rep_origin     f1 ori (sequence partly withheld): f1 bacteriophage origin of replication; arrow indicates direction of (+) strand synthesis
   2447..2516    -  CDS            lacZα (fragment): LacZα fragment of β-galactosidase; lacZ fragment
   2511..2643    -  repeat_region  AAV2 ITR (fragment): inverted terminal repeat of adeno-associated virus serotype 2 inverted
   2719..3166    +  promoter       hSyn promoter: human synapsin I promoter; confers neuron-specific expression (Kügler et al., 2003)
   4194..4913    +  CDS            cEGFP: cEGFP is a basic (constitutively fluorescent) green fluorescent protein published in 2008, derived from Aequorea victoria.
   5178..6056    +  CDS            dhaA: DHAA_PSEPV - Experimental evidence at protein level: Swiss-Prot protein existence level 1. Catalyzes hydrolytic cleavage of carbon-halogen bonds in halogenated aliphatic compounds, leading to the formation of the corresponding primary alcohols, halide ions and protons. Has a broad substrate specificity, as it is able to dehalogenate mono- and di- chlorinated and brominated alkanes (up to at least C10), and the two isomers of 1,3-dichloropropene to 3-chloroallyl alcohol; the highest activity was found with 1,2-dibromoethane, while no activity was observed with the analog 1,2-dichloroethane. Fro
   6109..6697    +  misc_feature   WPRE: woodchuck hepatitis virus posttranscriptional regulatory element
   6698..6717    +  misc_feature   MCS (fragment): pBluescript multiple cloning site
   6746..6867    -  polyA_signal   SV40 poly(A) signal: SV40 polyadenylation signal
   6890..6958    -  CDS            large T antigen (fragment): large T antigen from SV40 (simian virus 40)
   7029..4       +  repeat_region  AAV2 ITR (across the origin): inverted terminal repeat of adeno-associated virus serotype 2 inverted
   7156..54      -  CDS            lacI (fragment) (across the origin): lac repressor; lacI; The lac repressor binds to the lac operator to inhibit transcription in E. coli. This inhibition can be relieved by adding lactose or isopropyl-β-D-thiogalactopyranoside (IPTG).
>Addgene plasmid #244095 | pAAV.hSynap.(cyto).iGlucoSnFR2.H348H.HaloTag | addgene full sequence | sequence record 487063 | Addgene NGS Result
CTGCATTAATGAATCGGCCAACGCGCGGGGAGAGGCGGTTTGCGTATTGGGCGCTCTTCCGCTTCCTCGC
TCACTGACTCGCTGCGCTCGGTCGTTCGGCTGCGGCGAGCGGTATCAGCTCACTCAAAGGCGGTAATACG
GTTATCCACAGAATCAGGGGATAACGCAGGAAAGAACATGTGAGCAAAAGGCCAGCAAAAGGCCAGGAAC
CGTAAAAAGGCCGCGTTGCTGGCGTTTTTCCATAGGCTCCGCCCCCCTGACGAGCATCACAAAAATCGAC
GCTCAAGTCAGAGGTGGCGAAACCCGACAGGACTATAAAGATACCAGGCGTTTCCCCCTGGAAGCTCCCT
CGTGCGCTCTCCTGTTCCGACCCTGCCGCTTACCGGATACCTGTCCGCCTTTCTCCCTTCGGGAAGCGTG
GCGCTTTCTCATAGCTCACGCTGTAGGTATCTCAGTTCGGTGTAGGTCGTTCGCTCCAAGCTGGGCTGTG
TGCACGAACCCCCCGTTCAGCCCGACCGCTGCGCCTTATCCGGTAACTATCGTCTTGAGTCCAACCCGGT
AAGACACGACTTATCGCCACTGGCAGCAGCCACTGGTAACAGGATTAGCAGAGCGAGGTATGTAGGCGGT
GCTACAGAGTTCTTGAAGTGGTGGCCTAACTACGGCTACACTAGAAGAACAGTATTTGGTATCTGCGCTC
TGCTGAAGCCAGTTACCTTCGGAAAAAGAGTTGGTAGCTCTTGATCCGGCAAACAAACCACCGCTGGTAG
CGGTGGTTTTTTTGTTTGCAAGCAGCAGATTACGCGCAGAAAAAAAGGATCTCAAGAAGATCCTTTGATC
TTTTCTACGGGGTCTGACGCTCAGTGGAACGAAAACTCACGTTAAGGGATTTTGGTCATGAGATTATCAA
AAAGGATCTTCACCTAGATCCTTTTAAATTAAAAATGAAGTTTTAAATCAATCTAAAGTATATATGAGTA
AACTTGGTCTGACAGTTACCAATGCTTAATCAGTGAGGCACCTATCTCAGCGATCTGTCTATTTCGTTCA
TCCATAGTTGCCTGACTCCCCGTCGTGTAGATAACTACGATACGGGAGGGCTTACCATCTGGCCCCAGTG
CTGCAATGATACCGCGAGACCCACGCTCACCGGCTCCAGATTTATCAGCAATAAACCAGCCAGCCGGAAG
GGCCGAGCGCAGAAGTGGTCCTGCAACTTTATCCGCCTCCATCCAGTCTATTAATTGTTGCCGGGAAGCT
AGAGTAAGTAGTTCGCCAGTTAATAGTTTGCGCAACGTTGTTGCCATTGCTACAGGCATCGTGGTGTCAC
GCTCGTCGTTTGGTATGGCTTCATTCAGCTCCGGTTCCCAACGATCAAGGCGAGTTACATGATCCCCCAT
GTTGTGCAAAAAAGCGGTTAGCTCCTTCGGTCCTCCGATCGTTGTCAGAAGTAAGTTGGCCGCAGTGTTA
TCACTCATGGTTATGGCAGCACTGCATAATTCTCTTACTGTCATGCCATCCGTAAGATGCTTTTCTGTGA
CTGGTGAGTACTCAACCAAGTCATTCTGAGAATAGTGTATGCGGCGACCGAGTTGCTCTTGCCCGGCGTC
AATACGGGATAATACCGCGCCACATAGCAGAACTTTAAAAGTGCTCATCATTGGAAAACGTTCTTCGGGG
CGAAAACTCTCAAGGATCTTACCGCTGTTGAGATCCAGTTCGATGTAACCCACTCGTGCACCCAACTGAT
CTTCAGCATCTTTTACTTTCACCAGCGTTTCTGGGTGAGCAAAAACAGGAAGGCAAAATGCCGCAAAAAA
GGGAATAAGGGCGACACGGAAATGTTGAATACTCATACTCTTCCTTTTTCAATATTATTGAAGCATTTAT
CAGGGTTATTGTCTCATGAGCGGATACATATTTGAATGTATTTAGAAAAATAAACAAATAGGGGTTCCGC
GCACATTTCCCCGAAAAGTGCCACCTAAATTGTAAGCGTTAATATTTTGTTAAAATTCGCGTTAAATTTT
TGTTAAATCAGCTCATTTTTTAACCAATAGGCCGAAATCGGCAAAATCCCTTATAAATCAAAAGAATAGA
CCGAGATAGGGT
[37 nt withheld, positions 2113-2149]
AAAGAACGTGGACTCCAACGTCAAAGG
[49 nt withheld, positions 2177-2225]
T
[91 nt withheld, positions 2227-2317]
G
[124 nt withheld, positions 2319-2442]
CCCATTCGCCATTCAGGCTGCGCAACTGTTGGGAAGGGCGATCGGTGCGGGCCTCTTCGCTATTACGCCA
GCTGCGCGCTCGCTCGCTCACTGAGGCCGCCCGGGCAAAGCCCGGGCGTCGGGCGACCTTTGGTCGCCCG
GCCTCAGTGAGCGAGCGAGCGCGCAGAGAGGGAGTGGCCAACTCCATCACTAGGGGTTCCTTGTAGTTAA
TGATTAACCCGCCATGCTACTTATCTACGTAGCCATGCTCTAGGAAGATCCAGGGCCCTGCGTATGAGTG
CAAGTGGGTTTTAGGACCAGGATGAGGCGGGGTGGGGGTGCCTACCTGACGACCGGCCCCGACCCACTGG
ACAAGCACCCAACCCCCATTCCCCAAATTGCGCATCCCCTATCAGAGAGGGGGAGGGGAAACAGGATGCG
GCGAGGCGCGTGCGCACTGCCAGCTTCAGCACCGCGGACAGTGCCTTCGCCCCCGCCTGGCGGCGCGCGC
CACCGCCGCCTCAGCACTGAAGGCGCGCTGACGTCACTCGCCGGTCCCCCGCAAACTCCCCTTCCCGGCC
ACCTTGGTCGCGTCCGCGCCGCCGCCGGCCCAGCCGGACCGCACCACGCGAGGCGCGAGATAGGGGGGCA
CGGGCGCGACCATCTGCGCTGCGGCGCCGGCGACTCAGCGCTGCCTCAGTCTGCGGTGGGCAGCGGAGGA
GTCGTGTCGTGCCTGAGAGCGCAGTCCAATTCAAGCTGCTAGCAAGGATCCCGCCACCATGGGCAGATCT
AAGCTGGAGATTTTCTCTTGGTGGGCTGGGGATGAAGGCCCTGCCCTGGAGGCACTCATCAGACTGTATA
AACAGAAGTATCCTGGAGTAGAGGTGATAAACGCCACTGTCACCGGAGGTGCCGGTGTAAATGCTCGCGC
TGTCCTTAAGACAAGGATGCTTGGTGGTGATCCTCCTGATACATTTCAAGTTGCAGCAGGGATGGAGTTG
ATAGGCACATGGGTGGTGGCTAACAGAATGGAGGATCTCAGCGCCTTGTTTCGACAAGAGGGTTGGCTTC
AAGCCTTCCCCAAGGGCCTTATTGATCTGATTAGTTATAAAGGTGGTATATGGAGTGTGCCCGTTAATAT
TCACAGGTCAAACGTAATGTGGTATTTGCCTGCAAAGCTAAAAGAGTGGGGAGTTAACCCCCCACGGACT
TGGGATGAGTTTCTTGCCACCTGTCAAACACTTAAACAAAAGGGTCTGGAAGCTCCACTGGCTCTCGGGG
AAAATTGGACACAACAACACCTCTGGGAGAGTGTCGCCTTGGCTGTATTGGGGCCTGATGATTGGAATAA
TCTGTGGAATGGGAAGCTGAAGTTCACAGACCCTAAAGCAGTTAGGGCATGGGAAGTCTTTGGCCGCGTT
TTGGACTGTGCCAACAAGGATGCAGCAGGCTTGTCTTGGCAGCAAGCTGTCGATCGGGTAGTACAGGGGA
AAGCCGCTTTTAACGTAATGGGCGACTGGGCAGCAGGATATATGACTACCACTCTCAAGTTGAAGCCTGG
TACAGATTTCGCATGGGCACCAAGTCCCGGGACACAGGGCGTCTTTATGATGGTTTCCGACTCTTTCGGA
CTTCCCAAAGGAGCCAAAAATCGACAAAACGCTATCAACTGGCTTCGATTGGTCGGCTCTAAAGAAGGTC
AAGATACATTCAACCCACTGAAAGGGTCCATCGCTGCTCGGCTCGATAGCGACCCAAGCAAGTATCCGTG
TAACGTCTATATCACCGCCGACAAGCAGAAGAACGGCATCAAGGCGAACTTCAAGATCCGCCACAACGTG
GAGGACGGCAGCGTGCAGCTCGCCGACCACTACCAGCAGAACACCCCCATCGGCGACGGCCCCGTGCTGC
TGCCCGACAACCACTACCTGGTGACCCAGTCCGTGCTGAGCAAAGACCCCAACGAGAAGCGCGATCACAT
GGTCCTGCTGGAGTTCGTGACCGCCGCCGGGATCACTCTCGGCATGGACGAGCTGTACAAGGGCGGTACC
GGAGGGAGCATGAGCAAGGGCGAGGAGCTGTTCACCGGGGTGGTGCCCATCCTGGTCGAGCTGGACGGCG
ACGTAAACGGCCACAAGTTCAGCGTGCGCGGCGAGGGCGAGGGCGATGCCACCAACGGCAAGCTGACCCT
GAAGTTCATCTGCACCACCGGCAAGCTGCCCGTGCCCTGGCCCACCCTCGTGACCACCCTGACCTACGGC
GTGCAGTGCTTCAGCCGCTACCCCGACCACATGAAGCAGCACGACTTCTTCAAGTCCGCCATGCCCGAAG
GCTACGTCCAGGAGCGCACCATCAGCTTCAAGGACGACGGCACCTACAAGACCCGCGCCGAGGTGAAGTT
CGAGGGCGACACCCTGGTGAACCGCATCGAGCTGAAGGGCATCGACTTCAAGGAGGACGGCAACATCCTG
GGGCACAAGCTGGAGTACAACTTTAACAACCCCAACGCATACGGACAGAGTGCAATGCGAGATTGGCGGA
GTAATCGCATCGTTGGCTCCCTGGTACACGGAGCAGTGGCCCCTGAAAGCTCCATGTCACAATTCGGAAC
AGTAATGGAAATTTTCCTGCAAACACGCAACCCACAAGCAGCAGCAAATGCAGCACAAGCTATTGCTGAC
CAAGTTGGCCTGGGTCGCCTTGGTCAGCTGCAGGGCGGAGGCTCGGGCGGAGGTGGGTCGGGTGGCGGCG
GATCAATGGCCGAGATCGGCACCGGCTTCCCCTTCGACCCCCACTACGTGGAGGTGCTGGGCGAGCGCAT
GCACTACGTTGACGTGGGCCCCCGCGACGGCACCCCCGTGCTGTTCCTGCACGGCAACCCCACCAGCAGC
TACGTGTGGCGCAACATCATCCCCCACGTGGCCCCCACCCACCGCACTATCGCCCCCGACCTGATCGGCA
TGGGCAAGAGCGACAAGCCCGACCTGGGCTACTTCTTCGACGACCACGTGCGCTTCATGGACGCCTTCAT
CGAGGCCCTGGGCCTGGAGGAGGTGGTGCTGGTGATCCACGACTGGGGCAGCGCCCTGGGCTTCCACTGG
GCCAAGCGCAACCCCGAGCGCGTGAAGGGCATCGCCTTCATGGAGTTCATCCGCCCCATCCCCACCTGGG
ACGAGTGGCCCGAGTTCGCCCGCGAGACCTTCCAGGCCTTCCGCACCACCGACGTGGGCCGCAAGCTGAT
CATCGACCAGAACGTGTTCATCGAGGGCACCCTGCCCATGGGCGTGGTGCGCCCCCTGACCGAGGTGGAG
ATGGACCACTACCGCGAGCCCTTCCTGAACCCCGTGGACCGCGAGCCCCTGTGGCGCTTCCCCAACGAGC
TGCCCATCGCCGGCGAGCCCGCCAACATCGTGGCCCTGGTGGAGGAGTACATGGACTGGCTGCACCAGAG
CCCCGTGCCCAAGCTGCTGTTCTGGGGCACCCCCGGCGTGCTGATCCCCCCCGCCGAGGCCGCCCGCCTG
GCCAAGAGCCTGCCCAACGTTAAGGCCGTGGACATCGGCCCCGGCCTGAACCTGCTCCAGGAGGACAACC
CCGACCTGATCGGCAGCGAGATCGCCCGCTGGCTGAGCACCCTCGAGATCAGCGGCCATCACCATCACCA
CCATTAAGAATTCGAAGCTTATCGATAATCAACCTCTGGATTACAAAATTTGTGAAAGATTGACTGGTAT
TCTTAACTATGTTGCTCCTTTTACGCTATGTGGATACGCTGCTTTAATGCCTTTGTATCATGCTATTGCT
TCCCGTATGGCTTTCATTTTCTCCTCCTTGTATAAATCCTGGTTGCTGTCTCTTTATGAGGAGTTGTGGC
CCGTTGTCAGGCAACGTGGCGTGGTGTGCACTGTGTTTGCTGACGCAACCCCCACTGGTTGGGGCATTGC
CACCACCTGTCAGCTCCTTTCCGGGACTTTCGCTTTCCCCCTCCCTATTGCCACGGCGGAACTCATCGCC
GCCTGCCTTGCCCGCTGCTGGACAGGGGCTCGGCTGTTGGGCACTGACAATTCCGTGGTGTTGTCGGGGA
AATCATCGTCCTTTCCTTGGCTGCTCGCCTGTGTTGCCACCTGGATTCTGCGCGGGACGTCCTTCTGCTA
CGTCCCTTCGGCCCTCAATCCAGCGGACCTTCCTTCCCGCGGCCTGCTGCCGGCTCTGCGGCCTCTTCCG
CGTCTTCGCCTTCGCCCTCAGACGAGTCGGATCTCCCTTTGGGCCGCCTCCCCGCATCGATACCGTCGAC
CTCGACCCGGGCGGCCGCTTCGAGCAGACATGATAAGATACATTGATGAGTTTGGACAAACCACAACTAG
AATGCAGTGAAAAAAATGCTTTATTTGTGAAATTTGTGATGCTATTGCTTTATTTGTAACCATTATAAGC
TGCAATAAACAAGTTAACAACAACAATTGCATTCATTTTATGTTTCAGGTTCAGGGGGAGATGTGGGAGG
TTTTTTAAAGCAAGTAAAACCTCTACAAATGTGGTAAAATCGATAAGGATCTTCCTAGAGCATGGCTACG
TAGATAAGTAGCATGGCGGGTTAATCATTAACTACAAGGAACCCCTAGTGATGGAGTTGGCCACTCCCTC
TCTGCGCGCTCGCTCGCTCACTGAGGCCGGGCGACCAAAGGTCGCCCGACGCCCGGGCTTTGCCCGGGCG
GCCTCAGTGAGCGAGCGAGCGCGCAG
